Addgene plasmid #58513: VV221: sdChR(C138S)-TS-eGFP-ER in fck
Purpose: Expresses sdChR with the C138S (step function opsin) mutation fused to eGFP under the a-CamKII promoter
Depositing lab: Adam Cohen. Depositing organization: Harvard University. Publication: Imaging GFP-Based Reporters in Neurons with Multiwavelength Optogenetic Control. Venkatachalam V, Cohen AE. Biophys J. 2014 Oct 7;107(7):1554-63. doi: 10.1016/j.bpj.2014.08.020. PubMed 25296307.
Backbone
  Vector backbone: FCK(1.3)GW, from Addgene 22217
  Backbone size w/o insert (bp): 9240
  Total vector size (bp): 10059
  Vector type: Mammalian Expression, Lentiviral
Growth in bacteria
  Bacterial resistance: Ampicillin, 100 μg/mL
  Growth temperature: 37°C
  Growth strain: Stbl3
  Growth instructions: Use recombinase-free E. coli
  Copy number: Unknown
Gene/Insert
  Gene/Insert name: sdChR(C138S)-TS-eGFP-ER (alt name: Channelrhodopsin from Scherffelia dubia)
  Species: Scherffelia dubia
  Insert size (bp): 1780
  Mutation: changed Cysteine 138 to Serine
  Promoter: a-CamKII
  Tag / fusion protein: eGFP (C terminal on insert)
  Cloning method: Restriction Enzyme; 5′ cloning site BamHI (not destroyed); 3′ cloning site EcoRI (not destroyed)
  Sequencing primers: 5′ GCTCGTCAATCAAGCTGGTTC; 3′ CCACATAGCGTAAAAGGAGCAAC
Resource information
  A portion of this plasmid was derived from a plasmid made by: We received this gene (sdChR) from Nathan Klapoetke in the Boyden Lab at MIT; we made the C138S point mutation in sdChR and cloned it into the fck vector. Note that C138 in sdChR is homologous to C128 in ChR2; the ChR2(C128S) point mutant was first made by Berndt et al (reference: Bi-stable neural state switches. Berndt et al (Nat Neurosci. 2009 Feb. 12(2):229-34.)
Terms and licenses: Academic/Nonprofit Terms; Industry Terms: Not Available to Industry
Depositor comments: sdChR was published in: Klapoetke, N. C., Y. Murata, S.S. Kim, S.R. Pulver, A. Birdsey-Benson, Y.K. Cho, T.K. Morimoto, A.S. Chuong, E.J. Carpenter and Z. Tian. 2014. Independent optical excitation of distinct neural populations. Nat. Meth. 11, 338-346.
How to cite: VV221: sdChR(C138S)-TS-eGFP-ER in fck was a gift from Adam Cohen (Addgene plasmid # 58513 ; http://n2t.net/addgene:58513 ; RRID:Addgene_58513)
