[The description below was written by a language model from this plasmid's Addgene catalogue record and the feature table of its GenBank file.]
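Description:
VV221: sdChR(C138S)-TS-eGFP-ER in fck is a lentiviral transfer plasmid built on the FCK(1.3)GW backbone for neuron-directed expression of a step-function channelrhodopsin. It is propagated in E. coli through a high-copy ColE1/pUC-type origin with ampicillin selection. A recombination-deficient strain is specified, as is usual for plasmids carrying repeated LTRs. An f1 origin is also present, along with a bleomycin/Zeocin resistance cassette driven by SV40 and EM7 promoters that lies outside the LTR-flanked region. The catalogue lists a total size of about 10.1 kb, whereas the held sequence record is about 11.0 kb; the record does not explain this difference.

The viral portion has a CMV enhancer/promoter fused to a truncated HIV-1 5' LTR, which drives genomic RNA production in packaging cells. This is followed by the Psi packaging signal, the RRE for Rev-dependent nuclear export, and the cPPT/CTS. A second truncated LTR and a bGH polyadenylation signal close the cassette.

Internally, the mouse CaMKIIα promoter and a Kozak sequence drive the Scherffelia dubia channelrhodopsin carrying the C138S substitution, fused at its C terminus to eGFP, with a WPRE downstream to boost transcript expression. The annotation software labels the opsin ORF as CheRiff, a related sdChR derivative, but the catalogue identifies it as sdChR(C138S). The TS and ER elements in the name are not annotated and presumably denote membrane trafficking and ER export signals.

C138 corresponds to C128 of ChR2, where the serine substitution was first used to make bistable "step function" opsins. The associated publication concerns imaging GFP-based reporters in neurons alongside multiwavelength optogenetic control.
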