LOCUS       Exported 11020 bp ds-DNA circular SYN 12-MAY-2021
DEFINITION  Expresses sdChR with the C138S (step function opsin) mutation fused
            to eGFP under the a-CamKII promoter.
ACCESSION   .
VERSION     .
KEYWORDS    VV221: sdChR(C138S)-TS-eGFP-ER in fck
SOURCE      synthetic DNA construct
  ORGANISM  synthetic DNA construct
REFERENCE   1 (bases 1 to 11020)
  AUTHORS   Venkatachalam V, Cohen AE
  TITLE     Imaging GFP-Based Reporters in Neurons with Multiwavelength
            Optogenetic Control.
  JOURNAL   Biophys J. 2014 Oct 7;107(7):1554-63. doi:
            10.1016/j.bpj.2014.08.020.
  PUBMED    25296307
REFERENCE   2 (bases 1 to 11020)
  AUTHORS   .
  TITLE     Direct Submission
  JOURNAL   Exported May 12, 2021 from SnapGene Server 1.1.58
            http://www.snapgene.com
FEATURES             Location/Qualifiers
     source          1..11020
                     /organism="synthetic DNA construct"
                     /mol_type="other DNA"
     primer_bind     complement(47..66)
                     /label=pRS-marker
                     /note="pRS vectors, use to sequence yeast selectable
                     marker"
     enhancer        238..617
                     /label=CMV enhancer
                     /note="human cytomegalovirus immediate early enhancer"
     promoter        619..817
                     /label=CMV promoter
                     /note="human cytomegalovirus (CMV) immediate early
                     promoter"
     primer_bind     772..792
                     /label=CMV-F
                     /note="Human CMV immediate early promoter, forward primer"
     LTR             835..1015
                     /label=5' LTR (truncated)
                     /note="truncated 5' long terminal repeat (LTR) from HIV-1"
     misc_feature    1062..1187
                     /label=HIV-1 Psi
                     /note="packaging signal of human immunodeficiency virus
                     type 1"
     misc_feature    1680..1913
                     /label=RRE
                     /note="The Rev response element (RRE) of HIV-1 allows for
                     Rev-dependent mRNA export from the nucleus to the
                     cytoplasm."
     CDS             2098..2142
                     /codon_start=1
                     /product="antigenic peptide corresponding to amino acids
                     655 to 669 of the HIV envelope protein gp41 (Lutje Hulsik
                     et al., 2013)"
                     /label=gp41 peptide
                     /note="recognized by the 2H10 single-chain llama nanobody"
                     /translation="KNEQELLELDKWASL"
     misc_feature    2440..2557
                     /label=cPPT/CTS
                     /note="central polypurine tract and central termination
                     sequence of HIV-1"
     promoter        2602..3890
                     /label=CaMKII promoter
                     /note="promoter for the mouse calcium/calmodulin-dependent
                     kinase II alpha subunit"
     regulatory      3900..3909
                     /regulatory_class="other"
                     /note="vertebrate consensus sequence for strong initiation
                     of translation (Kozak, 1987)"
     CDS             3906..4853
                     /codon_start=1
                     /product="blue light-activated optogenetic actuator derived
                     from Scherffelia dubia channelrhodopsin (Hochbaum et al.,
                     2014)"
                     /label=CheRiff
                     /translation="MGGAPAPDAHSAPPGNDSAGGSEYHAPAGYQVNPPYHPVHGYEEQ
                     CSSIYIYYGALWEQETARGFQWFAVFLSALFLAFYGWHAYKASVGWEEVYVCSVELIKV
                     ILEIYFEFTSPAMLFLYGGNITPWLRYAEWLLTSPVILIHLSNITGLSEEYNKRTMALL
                     VSDLGTICMGVTAALATGWVKWLFYCIGLVYGTQTFYNAGIIYVESYYIMPAGGCKKLV
                     LAMTAVYYSSWLMFPGLFIFGPEGMHTLSVAGSTIGHTIADLLSKNIWGLLGHFLRIKI
                     HEHIIMYGDIRRPVSSQFLGRKVDVLAFVTEEDKV"
     CDS             4950..5663
                     /codon_start=1
                     /product="enhanced GFP"
                     /label=EGFP
                     /translation="VSKGEELFTGVVPILVELDGDVNGHKFSVSGEGEGDATYGKLTLK
                     FICTTGKLPVPWPTLVTTLTYGVQCFSRYPDHMKQHDFFKSAMPEGYVQERTIFFKDDG
                     NYKTRAEVKFEGDTLVNRIELKGIDFKEDGNILGHKLEYNYNSHNVYIMADKQKNGIKV
                     NFKIRHNIEDGSVQLADHYQQNTPIGDGPVLLPDNHYLSTQSALSKDPNEKRDHMVLLE
                     FVTAAGITLGMDELYK"
     primer_bind     complement(4992..5013)
                     /label=EGFP-N
                     /note="EGFP, reverse primer"
     primer_bind     complement(5253..5272)
                     /label=EXFP-R
                     /note="For distinguishing EGFP variants, reverse primer"
     primer_bind     5600..5621
                     /label=EGFP-C
                     /note="EGFP, forward primer"
     misc_feature    5712..6300
                     /label=WPRE
                     /note="woodchuck hepatitis virus posttranscriptional
                     regulatory element"
     primer_bind     complement(5765..5785)
                     /label=WPRE-R
                     /note="WPRE, reverse primer"
     CDS             complement(6183..6194)
                     /codon_start=1
                     /product="Factor Xa recognition and cleavage site"
                     /label=Factor Xa site
                     /translation="IEGR"
     primer_bind     complement(6303..6319)
                     /label=KS primer
                     /note="common sequencing primer, one of multiple similar
                     variants"
     primer_bind     complement(6304..6320)
                     /label=pBluescriptKS
                     /note="For pBluescript vector"
     LTR             6825..7005
                     /label=5' LTR (truncated)
                     /note="truncated 5' long terminal repeat (LTR) from HIV-1"
     primer_bind     complement(7031..7048)
                     /label=BGH-rev
                     /note="Bovine growth hormone terminator, reverse primer.
                     Also called BGH reverse"
     polyA_signal    7037..7261
                     /label=bGH poly(A) signal
                     /note="bovine growth hormone polyadenylation signal"
     rep_origin      7307..7735
                     /direction=RIGHT
                     /label=f1 ori
                     /note="f1 bacteriophage origin of replication; arrow
                     indicates direction of (+) strand synthesis"
     primer_bind     complement(7394..7413)
                     /label=F1ori-R
                     /note="F1 origin, reverse primer"
     primer_bind     7604..7625
                     /label=F1ori-F
                     /note="F1 origin, forward primer"
     primer_bind     complement(7744..7764)
                     /label=pBABE 3'
                     /note="SV40 enhancer, reverse primer for pBABE vectors"
     promoter        7749..8078
                     /label=SV40 promoter
                     /note="SV40 enhancer and early promoter"
     rep_origin      7929..8064
                     /label=SV40 ori
                     /note="SV40 origin of replication"
     primer_bind     7991..8010
                     /label=SV40pro-F
                     /note="SV40 promoter/origin, forward primer"
     promoter        8126..8173
                     /label=EM7 promoter
                     /note="synthetic bacterial promoter "
     CDS             8192..8566
                     /codon_start=1
                     /gene="Sh ble from Streptoalloteichus hindustanus"
                     /product="antibiotic-binding protein"
                     /label=BleoR
                     /note="confers resistance to bleomycin, phleomycin, and
                     Zeocin(TM)"
                     /translation="MAKLTSAVPVLTARDVAGAVEFWTDRLGFSRDFVEDDFAGVVRDD
                     VTLFISAVQDQVVPDNTLAWVWVRGLDELYAEWSEVVSTNFRDASGPAMTEIGEQPWGR
                     EFALRDPAGNCVHFVAEEQD"
     polyA_signal    8696..8817
                     /label=SV40 poly(A) signal
                     /note="SV40 polyadenylation signal"
     primer_bind     complement(8733..8752)
                     /label=SV40pA-R
                     /note="SV40 polyA, reverse primer"
     primer_bind     8787..8806
                     /label=EBV-rev
                     /note="SV40 polyA terminator, reverse primer"
     primer_bind     complement(8866..8882)
                     /label=M13 rev
                     /note="common sequencing primer, one of multiple similar
                     variants"
     primer_bind     complement(8866..8882)
                     /label=M13 Reverse
                     /note="In lacZ gene. Also called M13-rev"
     primer_bind     complement(8879..8901)
                     /label=M13/pUC Reverse
                     /note="In lacZ gene"
     protein_bind    8890..8906
                     /label=lac operator
                     /bound_moiety="lac repressor encoded by lacI"
                     /note="The lac repressor binds to the lac operator to
                     inhibit transcription in E. coli. This inhibition can be
                     relieved by adding lactose or
                     isopropyl-beta-D-thiogalactopyranoside (IPTG)."
     promoter        complement(8914..8944)
                     /label=lac promoter
                     /note="promoter for the E. coli lac operon"
     protein_bind    8959..8980
                     /label=CAP binding site
                     /bound_moiety="E. coli catabolite activator protein"
                     /note="CAP binding activates transcription in the presence
                     of cAMP."
     primer_bind     complement(9097..9114)
                     /label=L4440
                     /note="L4440 vector, forward primer"
     rep_origin      complement(9268..9856)
                     /direction=LEFT
                     /label=ori
                     /note="high-copy-number ColE1/pMB1/pBR322/pUC origin of
                     replication"
     primer_bind     complement(9348..9367)
                     /label=pBR322ori-F
                     /note="pBR322 origin, forward primer"
     CDS             complement(10027..10887)
                     /codon_start=1
                     /gene="bla"
                     /product="beta-lactamase"
                     /label=AmpR
                     /note="confers resistance to ampicillin, carbenicillin, and
                     related antibiotics"
                     /translation="MSIQHFRVALIPFFAAFCLPVFAHPETLVKVKDAEDQLGARVGYI
                     ELDLNSGKILESFRPEERFPMMSTFKVLLCGAVLSRIDAGQEQLGRRIHYSQNDLVEYS
                     PVTEKHLTDGMTVRELCSAAITMSDNTAANLLLTTIGGPKELTAFLHNMGDHVTRLDRW
                     EPELNEAIPNDERDTTMPVAMATTLRKLLTGELLTLASRQQLIDWMEADKVAGPLLRSA
                     LPAGWFIADKSGAGERGSRGIIAALGPDGKPSRIVVIYTTGSQATMDERNRQIAEIGAS
                     LIKHW"
     primer_bind     10650..10669
                     /label=Amp-R
                     /note="Ampicillin resistance gene, reverse primer"
     promoter        complement(10888..10992)
                     /gene="bla"
                     /label=AmpR promoter
ORIGIN
        1 gtcgacggat cgggagatct cccgatcccc tatggtgcac tctcagtaca atctgctctg
       61 atgccgcata gttaagccag tatctgctcc ctgcttgtgt gttggaggtc gctgagtagt
      121 gcgcgagcaa aatttaagct acaacaaggc aaggcttgac cgacaattgc atgaagaatc
      181 tgcttagggt taggcgtttt gcgctgcttc gcgatgtacg ggccagatat acgcgttgac
      241 attgattatt gactagttat taatagtaat caattacggg gtcattagtt catagcccat
      301 atatggagtt ccgcgttaca taacttacgg taaatggccc gcctggctga ccgcccaacg
      361 acccccgccc attgacgtca ataatgacgt atgttcccat agtaacgcca atagggactt
      421 tccattgacg tcaatgggtg gagtatttac ggtaaactgc ccacttggca gtacatcaag
      481 tgtatcatat gccaagtacg ccccctattg acgtcaatga cggtaaatgg cccgcctggc
      541 attatgccca gtacatgacc ttatgggact ttcctacttg gcagtacatc tacgtattag
      601 tcatcgctat taccatggtg atgcggtttt ggcagtacat caatgggcgt ggatagcggt
      661 ttgactcacg gggatttcca agtctccacc ccattgacgt caatgggagt ttgttttggc
      721 accaaaatca acgggacttt ccaaaatgtc gtaacaactc cgccccattg acgcaaatgg
      781 gcggtaggcg tgtacggtgg gaggtctata taagcagcgc gttttgcctg tactgggtct
      841 ctctggttag accagatctg agcctgggag ctctctggct aactagggaa cccactgctt
      901 aagcctcaat aaagcttgcc ttgagtgctt caagtagtgt gtgcccgtct gttgtgtgac
      961 tctggtaact agagatccct cagacccttt tagtcagtgt ggaaaatctc tagcagtggc
     1021 gcccgaacag ggacttgaaa gcgaaaggga aaccagagga gctctctcga cgcaggactc
     1081 ggcttgctga agcgcgcacg gcaagaggcg aggggcggcg actggtgagt acgccaaaaa
     1141 ttttgactag cggaggctag aaggagagag atgggtgcga gagcgtcagt attaagcggg
     1201 ggagaattag atcgcgatgg gaaaaaattc ggttaaggcc agggggaaag aaaaaatata
     1261 aattaaaaca tatagtatgg gcaagcaggg agctagaacg attcgcagtt aatcctggcc
     1321 tgttagaaac atcagaaggc tgtagacaaa tactgggaca gctacaacca tcccttcaga
     1381 caggatcaga agaacttaga tcattatata atacagtagc aaccctctat tgtgtgcatc
     1441 aaaggataga gataaaagac accaaggaag ctttagacaa gatagaggaa gagcaaaaca
     1501 aaagtaagac caccgcacag caagcggccg ctgatcttca gacctggagg aggagatatg
     1561 agggacaatt ggagaagtga attatataaa tataaagtag taaaaattga accattagga
     1621 gtagcaccca ccaaggcaaa gagaagagtg gtgcagagag aaaaaagagc agtgggaata
     1681 ggagctttgt tccttgggtt cttgggagca gcaggaagca ctatgggcgc agcgtcaatg
     1741 acgctgacgg tacaggccag acaattattg tctggtatag tgcagcagca gaacaatttg
     1801 ctgagggcta ttgaggcgca acagcatctg ttgcaactca cagtctgggg catcaagcag
     1861 ctccaggcaa gaatcctggc tgtggaaaga tacctaaagg atcaacagct cctggggatt
     1921 tggggttgct ctggaaaact catttgcacc actgctgtgc cttggaatgc tagttggagt
     1981 aataaatctc tggaacagat ttggaatcac acgacctgga tggagtggga cagagaaatt
     2041 aacaattaca caagcttaat acactcctta attgaagaat cgcaaaacca gcaagaaaag
     2101 aatgaacaag aattattgga attagataaa tgggcaagtt tgtggaattg gtttaacata
     2161 acaaattggc tgtggtatat aaaattattc ataatgatag taggaggctt ggtaggttta
     2221 agaatagttt ttgctgtact ttctatagtg aatagagtta ggcagggata ttcaccatta
     2281 tcgtttcaga cccacctccc aaccccgagg ggacccgaca ggcccgaagg aatagaagaa
     2341 gaaggtggag agagagacag agacagatcc attcgattag tgaacggatc ggcactgcgt
     2401 gcgccaattc tgcagacaaa tggcagtatt catccacaat tttaaaagaa aaggggggat
     2461 tggggggtac agtgcagggg aaagaatagt agacataata gcaacagaca tacaaactaa
     2521 agaattacaa aaacaaatta caaaaattca aaattttcgg gtttattaca gggacagcag
     2581 agatccagtt tggttaatta acattatggc cttaggtcac ttcatctcca tggggttctt
     2641 cttctgattt tctagaaaat gagatggggg tgcagagagc ttcctcagtg acctgcccag
     2701 ggtcacatca gaaatgtcag agctagaact tgaactcaga ttactaatct taaattccat
     2761 gccttggggg catgcaagta cgatatacag aaggagtgaa ctcattaggg cagatgacca
     2821 atgagtttag gaaagaagag tccagggcag ggtacatcta caccacccgc ccagccctgg
     2881 gtgagtccag ccacgttcac ctcattatag ttgcctctct ccagtcctac cttgacggga
     2941 agcacaagca gaaactggga caggagcccc aggagaccaa atcttcatgg tccctctggg
     3001 aggatgggtg gggagagctg tggcagaggc ctcaggaggg gccctgctgc tcagtggtga
     3061 cagatagggg tgagaaagca gacagagtca ttccgtcagc attctgggtc tgtttggtac
     3121 ttcttctcac gctaaggtgg cggtgtgata tgcacaatgg ctaaaaagca gggagagctg
     3181 gaaagaaaca aggacagaga cagaggccaa gtcaaccaga ccaattccca gaggaagcaa
     3241 agaaaccatt acagagacta caagggggaa gggaaggaga gatgaattag cttcccctgt
     3301 aaaccttaga acccagctgt tgccagggca acggggcaat acctgtctct tcagaggaga
     3361 tgaagttgcc agggtaacta catcctgtct ttctcaagga ccatcccaga atgtggcacc
     3421 cactagccgt taccatagca actgcctctt tgccccactt aatcccatcc cgtctgttaa
     3481 aagggcccta tagttggagg tgggggaggt aggaagagcg atgatcactt gtggactaag
     3541 tttgttcgca tccccttctc caaccccctc agtacatcac cctgggggaa cagggtccac
     3601 ttgctcctgg gcccacacag tcctgcagta ttgtgtatat aaggccaggg caaagaggag
     3661 caggttttaa agtgaaaggc aggcaggtgt tggggaggca gttaccgggg caacgggaac
     3721 agggcgtttc ggaggtggtt gccatgggga cctggatgct gacgaaggct cgcgaggctg
     3781 tgagcagcca cagtgccctg ctcagaagcc ccaagctcgt cagtcaagcc ggttctccat
     3841 ttgcactcag gagcacgggc aggcgagtgg cccctagttc tgggggcagc gggggatccg
     3901 ccaccatggg cggagctcct gctccagacg ctcacagcgc cccacctgga aacgattctg
     3961 ccggaggcag tgagtaccat gccccagctg gatatcaagt gaatccaccc taccaccccg
     4021 tgcatgggta tgaggaacag tgcagctcca tctacatcta ctatggggcc ctgtgggagc
     4081 aggaaacagc taggggcttc cagtggtttg ccgtgttcct gtctgccctg tttctggctt
     4141 tctacggctg gcacgcctat aaggccagcg tgggatggga ggaagtgtac gtgtgctccg
     4201 tggagctgat caaagtgatt ctggagatct atttcgagtt caccagtcct gctatgctgt
     4261 tcctgtacgg agggaacatt accccatggc tgagatatgc cgaatggctg ctgacatctc
     4321 ccgtgatcct gattcatctg tctaacatca ccggcctgag tgaggagtac aataagcgga
     4381 caatggctct gctggtgtcc gacctgggaa ctatttgcat gggagtgaca gccgctctgg
     4441 ccactgggtg ggtgaagtgg ctgttttact gtatcggcct ggtgtatgga acccagacat
     4501 tctacaacgc tggaatcatc tacgtggagt cttactatat catgcctgcc ggcggctgta
     4561 agaaactggt gctggccatg actgccgtgt actattctag ttggctgatg tttcccggcc
     4621 tgttcatctt tgggcctgaa ggcatgcaca ccctgagcgt ggctgggtcc actattggcc
     4681 ataccatcgc cgacctgctg tccaagaata tttggggact gctggggcac ttcctgcgga
     4741 tcaaaattca cgagcatatc attatgtacg gcgatatcag gagaccagtg agctcccagt
     4801 ttctgggacg caaggtggac gtgctggcct tcgtgacaga ggaagataaa gtggcggcac
     4861 cggtagtagc agtgagcaag gcggccgcca agagcaggat caccagcgag ggcgagtaca
     4921 tccccctgga ccagatcgac atcaacgtgg tgagcaaggg cgaggagctg ttcaccgggg
     4981 tggtgcccat cctggtcgag ctggacggcg acgtaaacgg ccacaagttc agcgtgtccg
     5041 gcgagggcga gggcgatgcc acctacggca agctgaccct gaagttcatt tgcaccaccg
     5101 gcaagctgcc cgtgccctgg cccaccctcg tgaccaccct gacctacggc gtgcagtgct
     5161 tcagccgcta ccccgaccac atgaagcagc acgacttctt caagtccgcc atgcccgaag
     5221 gctacgtcca ggagcgcacc atcttcttca aggacgacgg caactacaag acccgcgccg
     5281 aggtgaagtt cgagggcgac accctggtga accgcatcga gctgaagggc atcgacttca
     5341 aggaggacgg caacatcctg gggcacaagc tggagtacaa ctacaacagc cacaacgtct
     5401 atatcatggc cgacaagcag aagaacggca tcaaggtgaa cttcaagatc cgccacaaca
     5461 tcgaggacgg cagcgtgcag ctcgccgacc actaccagca gaacaccccc atcggcgacg
     5521 gccccgtgct gctgcccgac aaccactacc tgagcaccca gtccgccctg agcaaagacc
     5581 ccaacgagaa gcgcgatcac atggtcctgc tggagttcgt gaccgccgcc gggatcactc
     5641 tcggcatgga cgagctgtac aaattctgct acgagaatga agtgtaagaa ttcgatatca
     5701 agcttatcga taatcaacct ctggattaca aaatttgtga aagattgact ggtattctta
     5761 actatgttgc tccttttacg ctatgtggat acgctgcttt aatgcctttg tatcatgcta
     5821 ttgcttcccg tatggctttc attttctcct ccttgtataa atcctggttg ctgtctcttt
     5881 atgaggagtt gtggcccgtt gtcaggcaac gtggcgtggt gtgcactgtg tttgctgacg
     5941 caacccccac tggttggggc attgccacca cctgtcagct cctttccggg actttcgctt
     6001 tccccctccc tattgccacg gcggaactca tcgccgcctg ccttgcccgc tgctggacag
     6061 gggctcggct gttgggcact gacaattccg tggtgttgtc ggggaaatca tcgtcctttc
     6121 cttggctgct cgcctgtgtt gccacctgga ttctgcgcgg gacgtccttc tgctacgtcc
     6181 cttcggccct caatccagcg gaccttcctt cccgcggcct gctgccggct ctgcggcctc
     6241 ttccgcgtct tcgccttcgc cctcagacga gtcggatctc cctttgggcc gcctccccgc
     6301 atcgataccg tcgacctcga gacctagaaa aacatggagc aatcacaagt agcaatacag
     6361 cagctaccaa tgctgattgt gcctggctag aagcacaaga ggaggaggag gtgggttttc
     6421 cagtcacacc tcaggtacct ttaagaccaa tgacttacaa ggcagctgta gatcttagcc
     6481 actttttaaa agaaaagggg ggactggaag ggctaattca ctcccaacga agacaagata
     6541 tccttgatct gtggatctac cacacacaag gctacttccc tgattggcag aactacacac
     6601 cagggccagg gatcagatat ccactgacct ttggatggtg ctacaagcta gtaccagttg
     6661 agcaagagaa ggtagaagaa gccaatgaag gagagaacac ccgcttgtta caccctgtga
     6721 gcctgcatgg gatggatgac ccggagagag aagtattaga gtggaggttt gacagccgcc
     6781 tagcatttca tcacatggcc cgagagctgc atccggactg tactgggtct ctctggttag
     6841 accagatctg agcctgggag ctctctggct aactagggaa cccactgctt aagcctcaat
     6901 aaagcttgcc ttgagtgctt caagtagtgt gtgcccgtct gttgtgtgac tctggtaact
     6961 agagatccct cagacccttt tagtcagtgt ggaaaatctc tagcagggcc cgtttaaacc
     7021 cgctgatcag cctcgactgt gccttctagt tgccagccat ctgttgtttg cccctccccc
     7081 gtgccttcct tgaccctgga aggtgccact cccactgtcc tttcctaata aaatgaggaa
     7141 attgcatcgc attgtctgag taggtgtcat tctattctgg ggggtggggt ggggcaggac
     7201 agcaaggggg aggattggga agacaatagc aggcatgctg gggatgcggt gggctctatg
     7261 gcttctgagg cggaaagaac cagctggggc tctagggggt atccccnnnn nnnnnnnnnn
     7321 nnnnnnnnnn nnnnnnnnnn nnnnnnnnnn nnnnnnnnnn nnnnnnnnnn nnnnnnnnnn
     7381 nnnnnnnnnn nnnnnnnnnn nnnnnnnnnn nnnnnnnnnn nnnnnnnnnn cnnnnnnnnn
     7441 nnnnnnnnnn nnnnnnnnnn nnnnnnnnnn nnnnnnnnnn nnnnnnnnnn nnnnnnnnnn
     7501 nnnnnnnnnn nnnnnnnnnn nnannnnnnn nnnnnnnnnn nnnnnnnnnn nnnnnnnnnn
     7561 nnnnnnnnnn nncctttgac gttggagtcc acgttcttta atagtggact cttgttccaa
     7621 actggaacaa cactcaaccc tatctcggtc tattcttttg atttataagg gattttgccg
     7681 atttcggcct attggttaaa aaatgagctg atttaacaaa aatttaacgc gaattaattc
     7741 tgtggaatgt gtgtcagtta gggtgtggaa agtccccagg ctccccagca ggcagaagta
     7801 tgcaaagcat gcatctcaat tagtcagcaa ccaggtgtgg aaagtcccca ggctccccag
     7861 caggcagaag tatgcaaagc atgcatctca attagtcagc aaccatagtc ccgcccctaa
     7921 ctccgcccat cccgccccta actccgccca gttccgccca ttctccgccc catggctgac
     7981 taattttttt tatttatgca gaggccgagg ccgcctctgc ctctgagcta ttccagaagt
     8041 agtgaggagg cttttttgga ggcctaggct tttgcaaaaa gctcccggga gcttgtatat
     8101 ccattttcgg atctgatcag cacgtgttga caattaatca tcggcatagt atatcggcat
     8161 agtataatac gacaaggtga ggaactaaac catggccaag ttgaccagtg ccgttccggt
     8221 gctcaccgcg cgcgacgtcg ccggagcggt cgagttctgg accgaccggc tcgggttctc
     8281 ccgggacttc gtggaggacg acttcgccgg tgtggtccgg gacgacgtga ccctgttcat
     8341 cagcgcggtc caggaccagg tggtgccgga caacaccctg gcctgggtgt gggtgcgcgg
     8401 cctggacgag ctgtacgccg agtggtcgga ggtcgtgtcc acgaacttcc gggacgcctc
     8461 cgggccggcc atgaccgaga tcggcgagca gccgtggggg cgggagttcg ccctgcgcga
     8521 cccggccggc aactgcgtgc acttcgtggc cgaggagcag gactgacacg tgctacgaga
     8581 tttcgattcc accgccgcct tctatgaaag gttgggcttc ggaatcgttt tccgggacgc
     8641 cggctggatg atcctccagc gcggggatct catgctggag ttcttcgccc accccaactt
     8701 gtttattgca gcttataatg gttacaaata aagcaatagc atcacaaatt tcacaaataa
     8761 agcatttttt tcactgcatt ctagttgtgg tttgtccaaa ctcatcaatg tatcttatca
     8821 tgtctgtata ccgtcgacct ctagctagag cttggcgtaa tcatggtcat agctgtttcc
     8881 tgtgtgaaat tgttatccgc tcacaattcc acacaacata cgagccggaa gcataaagtg
     8941 taaagcctgg ggtgcctaat gagtgagcta actcacatta attgcgttgc gctcactgcc
     9001 cgctttccag tcgggaaacc tgtcgtgcca gctgcattaa tgaatcggcc aacgcgcggg
     9061 gagaggcggt ttgcgtattg ggcgctcttc cgcttcctcg ctcactgact cgctgcgctc
     9121 ggtcgttcgg ctgcggcgag cggtatcagc tcactcaaag gcggtaatac ggttatccac
     9181 agaatcaggg gataacgcag gaaagaacat gtgagcaaaa ggccagcaaa aggccaggaa
     9241 ccgtaaaaag gccgcgttgc tggcgttttt ccataggctc cgcccccctg acgagcatca
     9301 caaaaatcga cgctcaagtc agaggtggcg aaacccgaca ggactataaa gataccaggc
     9361 gtttccccct ggaagctccc tcgtgcgctc tcctgttccg accctgccgc ttaccggata
     9421 cctgtccgcc tttctccctt cgggaagcgt ggcgctttct catagctcac gctgtaggta
     9481 tctcagttcg gtgtaggtcg ttcgctccaa gctgggctgt gtgcacgaac cccccgttca
     9541 gcccgaccgc tgcgccttat ccggtaacta tcgtcttgag tccaacccgg taagacacga
     9601 cttatcgcca ctggcagcag ccactggtaa caggattagc agagcgaggt atgtaggcgg
     9661 tgctacagag ttcttgaagt ggtggcctaa ctacggctac actagaagaa cagtatttgg
     9721 tatctgcgct ctgctgaagc cagttacctt cggaaaaaga gttggtagct cttgatccgg
     9781 caaacaaacc accgctggta gcggtggttt ttttgtttgc aagcagcaga ttacgcgcag
     9841 aaaaaaagga tctcaagaag atcctttgat cttttctacg gggtctgacg ctcagtggaa
     9901 cgaaaactca cgttaaggga ttttggtcat gagattatca aaaaggatct tcacctagat
     9961 ccttttaaat taaaaatgaa gttttaaatc aatctaaagt atatatgagt aaacttggtc
    10021 tgacagttac caatgcttaa tcagtgaggc acctatctca gcgatctgtc tatttcgttc
    10081 atccatagtt gcctgactcc ccgtcgtgta gataactacg atacgggagg gcttaccatc
    10141 tggccccagt gctgcaatga taccgcgaga cccacgctca ccggctccag atttatcagc
    10201 aataaaccag ccagccggaa gggccgagcg cagaagtggt cctgcaactt tatccgcctc
    10261 catccagtct attaattgtt gccgggaagc tagagtaagt agttcgccag ttaatagttt
    10321 gcgcaacgtt gttgccattg ctacaggcat cgtggtgtca cgctcgtcgt ttggtatggc
    10381 ttcattcagc tccggttccc aacgatcaag gcgagttaca tgatccccca tgttgtgcaa
    10441 aaaagcggtt agctccttcg gtcctccgat cgttgtcaga agtaagttgg ccgcagtgtt
    10501 atcactcatg gttatggcag cactgcataa ttctcttact gtcatgccat ccgtaagatg
    10561 cttttctgtg actggtgagt actcaaccaa gtcattctga gaatagtgta tgcggcgacc
    10621 gagttgctct tgcccggcgt caatacggga taataccgcg ccacatagca gaactttaaa
    10681 agtgctcatc attggaaaac gttcttcggg gcgaaaactc tcaaggatct taccgctgtt
    10741 gagatccagt tcgatgtaac ccactcgtgc acccaactga tcttcagcat cttttacttt
    10801 caccagcgtt tctgggtgag caaaaacagg aaggcaaaat gccgcaaaaa agggaataag
    10861 ggcgacacgg aaatgttgaa tactcatact cttccttttt caatattatt gaagcattta
    10921 tcagggttat tgtctcatga gcggatacat atttgaatgt atttagaaaa ataaacaaat
    10981 aggggttccg cgcacatttc cccgaaaagt gccacctgac
//
