>Addgene plasmid #58513 | VV221: sdChR(C138S)-TS-eGFP-ER in fck | addgene partial sequence | sequence record 91871 | mCaMKIIapro-F 5'-gcctctttgccccacttaat-3'
ATAGTTGGAGGTGGGGGAGGTAGGAAGAGCGATGATCACTTGTGGACTAAGTTTGTTCGCATCCCCTTCT
CCAACCCCCTCAGTACATCACCCTGGGGGAACAGGGTCCACTTGCTCCTGGGCCCACACAGTCCTGCAGT
ATTGTGTATATAAGGCCAGGGCAAAGAGGAGCAGGTTTTAAAGTGAAAGGCAGGCAGGTGTTGGGGAGGC
AGTTACCGGGGCAACGGGAACAGGGCGTTTCGGAGGTGGTTGCCATGGGGACCTGGATGCTGACGAAGGC
TCGCGAGGCTGTGAGCAGCCACAGTGCCCTGCTCAGAAGCCCCAAGCTCGTCAGTCAAGCCGGTTCTCCG
TTTGCACTCAGGAGCACGGGCAGGCGAGTGGCCCCTAGTTCTGGGGGCAGCGGGGGATCCGCCACCATGG
GCGGAGCTCCTGCTCCAGACGCTCACAGCGCCCCACCTGGAAACGATTCTGCCGGAGGCAGTGAGTACCA
TGCCCCAGCTGGATATCAAGTGAATCCACCCTACCACCCCGTGCATGGGTATGAGGAACAGTGCAGCTCC
ATCTACATCTACTATGGGGCCCTGTGGGAGCAGGAAACAGCTAGGGGCTTCCAGTGGTTTGCCGTGTTCC
TGTCTGCCCTGTTTCTGGCTTTCTACGGCTGGCACGCCTATAAGGCCAGCGTGGGATGGGAGGAAGTGTA
CGTGTGCTCCGTGGA
