>Addgene plasmid #58513 | VV221: sdChR(C138S)-TS-eGFP-ER in fck | addgene partial sequence | sequence record 92106 | WPRE-R 5'-CATAGCGTAAAAGGAGCAACA-3'
AATTTTGTAATCCAGAGGTTGATTATCGATAAGCTTGATATCGAATTCTTACACTTCATTCTCGTAGCAG
AATTTGTACAGCTCGTCCATGCCGAGAGTGATCCCGGCGGCGGTCACGAACTCCAGCAGGACCATGTGAT
CGCGCTTCTCGTTGGGGTCTTTGCTCAGGGCGGACTGGGTGCTCAGGTAGTGGTTGTCGGGCAGCAGCAC
GGGGCCGTCGCCGATGGGGGTGTTCTGCTGGTAGTGGTCGGCGAGCTGCACGCTGCCGTCCTCGATGTTG
TGGCGGATCTTGAAGTTCACCTTGATGCCGTTCTTCTGCTTGTCGGCCATGATATAGACGTTGTGGCTGT
TGTAGTTGTACTCCAGCTTGTGCCCCAGGATGTTGCCGTCCTCCTTGAAGTCGATGCCCTTCAGCTCGAT
GCGGTTCACCAGGGTGTCGCCCTCGAACTTCACCTCGGCGCGGGTCTTGTAGTTGCCGTCGTCCTTGAAG
AAGATGGTGCGCTCCTGGACGTAGCCTTCGGGCATGGCGGACTTGAAGAAGTCGTGCTGCTTCATGTGGT
CGGGGTAGCGGCTGAAGCACTGCACGCCGTAGGTCAGGGTGGTCACGAGGGTGGGCCAGGGCACGGGCAG
CTTGCCGGTGGTGCAAATGAACTTCAGGGTCAGCTTGCCGTAGGTGGCATCGCCCTCGCCCTCGCCGGAC
ACGCTGAACTTGTGGCCGTTTACGTCGCCGTCCAGCTCGACCAGGATGGGCACCACCCCGGTGAACAGCT
CCTCGCCCTTGCTCACCACGTTGATGTCGATCTGGTCCAGGG
