>Addgene plasmid #58513 | VV221: sdChR(C138S)-TS-eGFP-ER in fck | addgene partial sequence | sequence record 93076 | EGFP-N 5'-CGTCGCCGTCCAGCTCGACCAG-3'
CCTTGCTCACCACGTTGATGTCGATCTGGTCCAGGGGGATGTACTCGCCCTCGCTGGTGATCCTGCTCTT
GGCGGCCGCCTTGCTCACTGCTACTACCGGTGCCGCCACTTTATCTTCCTCTGTCACGAAGGCCAGCACG
TCCACCTTGCGTCCCAGAAACTGGGAGCTCACTGGTCTCCTGATATCGCCGTACATAATGATATGCTCGT
GAATTTTGATCCGCAGGAAGTGCCCCAGCAGTCCCCAAATATTCTTGGACAGCAGGTCGGCGATGGTATG
GCCAATAGTGGACCCAGCCACGCTCAGGGTGTGCATGCCTTCAGGCCCAAAGATGAACAGGCCGGGAAAC
ATCAGCCAACTAGAATAGTACACGGCAGTCATGGCCAGCACCAGTTTCTTACAGCCGCCGGCAGGCATGA
TATAGTAAGACTCCACGTAGATGATTCCAGCGTTGTAGAATGTCTGGGTTCCATACACCAGGCCGATACA
GTAAAACAGCCACTTCACCCACCCAGTGGCCAGAGCGGCTGTCACTCCCATGCAAATAGTTCCCAGGTCG
GACACCAGCAGAGCCATTGTCCGCTTATTGTACTCCTCACTCAGGCCGGTGATGTTAGACAGATGAATCA
GGATCACGGGAGATGTCAGCAGCCATTCGGCATATCTCAGCCATGGGGTAATGTTCCCTCCGTACAGGAA
CAGCATAGCA
